Addgene plasmid #196022: pWzl_CRKL-Y207F+W275L
Purpose: Expresses CRKL Y207F + W275L
Depositing lab: William Hahn. Depositing organization: Dana-Farber Cancer Institute. Publication: Amplification of CRKL induces transformation and epidermal growth factor receptor inhibitor resistance in human non-small cell lung cancers. Cheung HW, Du J, Boehm JS, He F, Weir BA, Wang X, Butaney M, Sequist LV, Luo B, Engelman JA, Root DE, Meyerson M, Golub TR, Janne PA, Hahn WC. Cancer Discov. 2011 Dec;1(7):608-25. doi: 10.1158/2159-8290.CD-11-0046. Epub 2011 Oct 17. PubMed 22586683.
Backbone
  Vector backbone: pWzl
  Vector type: Retroviral
  Selectable markers: Blasticidin
Growth in bacteria
  Bacterial resistance: Ampicillin, 100 μg/mL
  Growth temperature: 37°C
  Growth strain: NEB Stable
  Copy number: High Copy
Gene/Insert
  Gene/Insert name: CRKL
Terms and licenses: Academic/Nonprofit Terms; Industry Terms: Not Available to Industry
How to cite: pWzl_CRKL-Y207F+W275L was a gift from William Hahn (Addgene plasmid # 196022 ; http://n2t.net/addgene:196022 ; RRID:Addgene_196022)
