[The description below was written by a language model from this plasmid's Addgene catalogue record and pLannotate feature annotations shown in this document.]
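Description:
pWzl_CRKL-Y207F+W275L is a Moloney murine leukemia virus-based retroviral expression vector built on the pWzl backbone, carrying a double point mutant (Y207F and W275L) of CRKL, which the annotation matches to the human protein, an adaptor involved in intracellular signal transduction. In bacteria the 6.0 kb plasmid replicates from a high-copy ColE1/pUC-type origin and is selected with ampicillin through the β-lactamase gene and its own promoter. A short lacI fragment spanning the sequence origin appears to be a backbone remnant with no functional role.

The viral cassette is flanked by MoMLV long terminal repeats. Downstream of the 5' LTR lie a packaging signal (annotated as a fragment of the MESV Ψ) and a truncated gag segment lacking its start codon, which together promote encapsidation of the genomic RNA when the plasmid is introduced into a packaging cell line. No internal promoter is annotated, so transcription of the payload is presumably driven by the 5' LTR. The CRKL coding sequence is bracketed by fragments of Gateway recombination sites, indicating it was transferred into the vector by Gateway cloning. It is followed by an EMCV IRES and the bsr blasticidin S deaminase gene, so CRKL and the resistance marker are translated from a single bicistronic transcript and blasticidin selection enriches for transduced cells expressing the insert. A short region before the 3' LTR is annotated as a ΔU3 fragment, but an LTR annotated identically to the 5' copy follows it.

The construct is intended for stable expression of the CRKL mutant in mammalian cells. The associated study concerned CRKL amplification, transformation and EGFR inhibitor resistance in non-small cell lung cancer. The record does not state the functional effect of either substitution.
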