Features (pLannotate 1.2.2; 14 found; start..end, strand, type, name):
    234..822     -  rep_origin     ori: high-copy-number ColE1/pMB1/pBR322/pUC origin of replication
    982..1842    -  CDS            AmpR: β-lactamase; bla; confers resistance to ampicillin, carbenicillin, and related antibiotics
   1843..1947    -  promoter       AmpR promoter: bla
   1978..2447    +  LTR            LTR: long terminal repeat from Moloney murine leukemia virus
   2571..2845    +  misc_feature   MESV Ψ (fragment): packaging signal of murine embryonic stem cell virus
   2912..3328    +  CDS            gag (truncated): truncated Moloney murine leukemia virus (MMLV) gag gene lacking the start codon
   3384..3401    +  protein_bind   attB1 (fragment): mutant version of attB; core recombination site for the Gateway® BP reaction BP Clonase™
   3410..4318    +  CDS            CRKL: CRKL_HUMAN - Experimental evidence at protein level: Swiss-Prot protein existence level 1. May mediate the transduction of intracellular signals. From Homo sapiens (Human).
   4326..4342    -  protein_bind   attP2 (fragment): mutant version of attP; recombination site for the Gateway® BP reaction BP Clonase™
   4398..4859    +  misc_feature   IRES: internal ribosome entry site (IRES) of the encephalomyocarditis virus (EMCV)
   4864..5283    +  CDS            bsr: BSR_BACCE - Experimental evidence at protein level: Swiss-Prot protein existence level 1. Catalyzes the deamination of the cytosine moiety of the antibiotics blasticidin S, cytomycin and acetylblasticidin S. From Bacillus cereus.
   5353..5474    +  LTR            3' LTR (ΔU3) (fragment): self-inactivating 3' long terminal repeat (LTR) from Moloney murine leukemia virus
   5475..5944    +  LTR            LTR: long terminal repeat from Moloney murine leukemia virus
   6010..51      -  CDS            lacI (fragment) (across the origin): lac repressor; lacI; The lac repressor binds to the lac operator to inhibit transcription in E. coli. This inhibition can be relieved by adding lactose or isopropyl-β-D-thiogalactopyranoside (IPTG).
>Addgene plasmid #196022 | pWzl_CRKL-Y207F+W275L | addgene full sequence | sequence record 386373 | Addgene NGS Result
CATTAATGAATCGGCCAACGCGCGGGGAGAGGCGGTTTGCGTATTGGGCGCTCTTCCGCTTCCTCGCTCA
CTGACTCGCTGCGCTCGGTCGTTCGGCTGCGGCGAGCGGTATCAGCTCACTCAAAGGCGGTAATACGGTT
ATCCACAGAATCAGGGGATAACGCAGGAAAGAACATGTGAGCAAAAGGCCAGCAAAAGGCCAGGAACCGT
AAAAAGGCCGCGTTGCTGGCGTTTTTCCATAGGCTCCGCCCCCCTGACGAGCATCACAAAAATCGACGCT
CAAGTCAGAGGTGGCGAAACCCGACAGGACTATAAAGATACCAGGCGTTTCCCCCTGGAAGCTCCCTCGT
GCGCTCTCCTGTTCCGACCCTGCCGCTTACCGGATACCTGTCCGCCTTTCTCCCTTCGGGAAGCGTGGCG
CTTTCTCATAGCTCACGCTGTAGGTATCTCAGTTCGGTGTAGGTCGTTCGCTCCAAGCTGGGCTGTGTGC
ACGAACCCCCCGTTCAGCCCGACCGCTGCGCCTTATCCGGTAACTATCGTCTTGAGTCCAACCCGGTAAG
ACACGACTTATCGCCACTGGCAGCAGCCACTGGTAACAGGATTAGCAGAGCGAGGTATGTAGGCGGTGCT
ACAGAGTTCTTGAAGTGGTGGCCTAACTACGGCTACACTAGAAGAACAGTATTTGGTATCTGCGCTCTGC
TGAAGCCAGTTACCTTCGGAAAAAGAGTTGGTAGCTCTTGATCCGGCAAACAAACCACCGCTGGTAGCGG
TGGTTTTTTTGTTTGCAAGCAGCAGATTACGCGCAGAAAAAAAGGATCTCAAGAAGATCCTTTGATCTTT
TCTACGGGGTCTGACGCTCAGTGGAACGAAAACTCACGTTAAGGGATTTTGGTCATGAGATTATCAAAAA
GGATCTTCACCTAGATCCTTTTGCGGCCGCAAATCAATCTAAAGTATATATGAGTAAACTTGGTCTGACA
GTTACCAATGCTTAATCAGTGAGGCACCTATCTCAGCGATCTGTCTATTTCGTTCATCCATAGTTGCCTG
ACTCCCCGTCGTGTAGATAACTACGATACGGGAGGGCTTACCATCTGGCCCCAGTGCTGCAATGATACCG
CGAGACCCACGCTCACCGGCTCCAGATTTATCAGCAATAAACCAGCCAGCCGGAAGGGCCGAGCGCAGAA
GTGGTCCTGCAACTTTATCCGCCTCCATCCAGTCTATTAATTGTTGCCGGGAAGCTAGAGTAAGTAGTTC
GCCAGTTAATAGTTTGCGCAACGTTGTTGCCATTGCTACAGGCATCGTGGTGTCACGCTCGTCGTTTGGT
ATGGCTTCATTCAGCTCCGGTTCCCAACGATCAAGGCGAGTTACATGATCCCCCATGTTGTGCAAAAAAG
CGGTTAGCTCCTTCGGTCCTCCGATCGTTGTCAGAAGTAAGTTGGCCGCAGTGTTATCACTCATGGTTAT
GGCAGCACTGCATAATTCTCTTACTGTCATGCCATCCGTAAGATGCTTTTCTGTGACTGGTGAGTACTCA
ACCAAGTCATTCTGAGAATAGTGTATGCGGCGACCGAGTTGCTCTTGCCCGGCGTCAATACGGGATAATA
CCGCGCCACATAGCAGAACTTTAAAAGTGCTCATCATTGGAAAACGTTCTTCGGGGCGAAAACTCTCAAG
GATCTTACCGCTGTTGAGATCCAGTTCGATGTAACCCACTCGTGCACCCAACTGATCTTCAGCATCTTTT
ACTTTCACCAGCGTTTCTGGGTGAGCAAAAACAGGAAGGCAAAATGCCGCAAAAAAGGGAATAAGGGCGA
CACGGAAATGTTGAATACTCATACTCTTCCTTTTTCAATATTATTGAAGCATTTATCAGGGTTATTGTCT
CATGAGCGGATACATATTTGAATGTATTTAGAAAAATAAACAAATAGGGGTTCCGCGCACATTTCCCCGA
AAAGTGCCACCTGCAGCCTGAATATGGGCCAAACAGGATATCTGTGGTAAGCAGTTCCTGCCCCGGCTCA
GGGCCAAGAACAGATGGAACAGCTGAATATGGGCCAAACAGGATATCTGTGGTAAGCAGTTCCTGCCCCG
GCTCAGGGCCAAGAACAGATGGTCCCCAGATGCGGTCCAGCCCTCAGCAGTTTCTAGAGAACCATCAGAT
GTTTCCAGGGTGCCCCAAGGACCTGAAATGACCCTGTGCCTTATTTGAACTAACCAATCAGTTCGCTTCT
CGCTTCTGTTCGCGCGCTTCTGCTCCCCGAGCTCAATAAAAGAGCCCACAACCCCTCACTCGGGGCGCCA
GTCCTCCGATTGACTGAGTCGCCCGGGTACCCGTGTATCCAATAAACCCTCTTGCAGTTGCATCCGACTT
GTGGTCTCGCTGTTCCTTGGGAGGGTCTCCTCTGAGTGATTGACTACCCGTCAGCGGGGGTCTTTCATTT
GGGGGCTCGTCCGGGATCGGGAGACCCCTGCCCAGGGACCACCGACCCACCACCGGGAGGCAAGCTGGCC
AGCAACTTATCTGTGTCTGTCCGATTGTCTAGTGTCTATGACTGATTTTATGCGCCTGCGTCGGTACTAG
TTAGCTAACTAGCTCTGTATCTGGCGGACCCGTGGTGGAACTGACGAGTTCTGAACACCCGGCCGCAACC
CTGGGAGACGTCCCAGGGACTTTGGGGGCCGTTTTTGTGGCCCGACCTGAGGAAGGGAGTCGATGTGGAA
TCCGACCCCGTCAGGATATGTGGTTCTGGTAGGAGACGAGAACCTAAAACAGTTCCCGCCTCCGTCTGAA
TTTTTGCTTTCGGTTTGGAACCGAAGCCGCGCGTCTTGTCTGCTGCAGCGCTGCAGCATCGTTCTGTGTT
GTCTCTGTCTGACTGTGTTTCTGTATTTGTCTGAAAATTAGGGCCAGACTGTTACCACTCCCTTAAGTTT
GACCTTAGGTCACTGGAAAGATGTCGAGCGGATCGCTCACAACCAGTCGGTAGATGTCAAGAAGAGACGT
TGGGTTACCTTCTGCTCTGCAGAATGGCCAACCTTTAACGTCGGATGGCCGCGAGACGGCACCTTTAACC
GAGACCTCATCACCCAGGTTAAGATCAAGGTCTTTTCACCTGGCCCGCATGGACACCCAGACCAGGTCCC
CTACATCGTGACCTGGGAAGCCTTGGCTTTTGACCCCCCTCCCTGGGTCAAGCCCTTTGTACACCCTAAG
CCTCCGCCTCCTCTTCCTCCATCCGCCCCGTCTCTCCCCCTTGAACCTCCTCGTTCGACCCCGCCTCGAT
CCTCCCTTTATCCAGCCCTCACTCCTTCTCTAGGCGCCGGCCGGATCCAGAATTCACTCGAGATACGTAA
AACAATTGAAGATCTAGTCGAGACAAGTTTGTACAAAAAAGTTGGCACCATGTCCTCCGCCAGGTTCGAC
TCCTCGGACCGCTCCGCCTGGTATATGGGGCCGGTGTCTCGCCAGGAGGCGCAGACCCGGCTCCAGGGCC
AGCGCCACGGTATGTTCCTCGTCCGCGATTCTTCCACCTGCCCTGGGGACTATGTGCTGTCGGTGTCCGA
GAACTCGCGGGTCTCCCACTACATCATCAACTCGCTGCCCAACCGCCGTTTTAAGATCGGGGACCAGGAA
TTTGACCATTTGCCGGCCCTGCTGGAGTTTTACAAGATCCACTACCTGGACACCACCACCCTCATCGAGC
CTGCGCCCAGGTATCCAAGCCCACCAATGGGATCTGTCTCAGCACCCAACCTGCCTACAGCAGAAGATAA
CCTGGAATATGTACGGACTCTGTATGATTTTCCTGGGAATGATGCCGAAGACCTGCCCTTTAAAAAGGGT
GAGATCCTAGTGATAATAGAGAAGCCTGAAGAACAGTGGTGGAGTGCCCGGAACAAGGATGGCCGGGTTG
GGATGATTCCTGTCCCTTATGTCGAAAAGCTTGTGAGATCCTCACCACACGGAAAGCATGGAAATAGGAA
TTCCAACAGTTATGGGATCCCAGAACCTGCTCATGCATTCGCTCAACCTCAGACCACAACTCCTCTACCT
GCAGTTTCCGGTTCTCCTGGGGCAGCAATCACCCCTTTGCCATCCACACAGAATGGACCTGTCTTTGCGA
AAGCAATCCAGAAAAGAGTACCCTGTGCTTATGACAAGACTGCCTTGGCATTAGAGGTTGGTGACATCGT
GAAAGTCACAAGGATGAATATAAATGGCCAGTTGGAAGGCGAAGTGAACGGGCGCAAAGGGCTTTTCCCC
TTTACGCACGTCAAAATCTTTGACCCTCAAAACCCAGATGAAAACGAGTGATTGCCAACTTTCTTGTACA
AACTTGTCTCGACCAATTCCGGTTATTTTCCACCATATTGCCGTCTTTTGGCAATGTGAGGGCCCGGAAA
CCTGGCCCTGTCTTCTTGACGAGCATTCCTAGGGGTCTTTCCCCTCTCGCCAAAGGAATGCAAGGTCTGT
TGAATGTCGTGAAGGAAGCAGTTCCTCTGGAAGCTTCTTGAAGACAAACAACGTCTGTAGCGACCCTTTG
CAGGCAGCGGAACCCCCCACCTGGCGACAGGTGCCTCTGCGGCCAAAAGCCACGTGTATAAGATACACCT
GCAAAGGCGGCACAACCCCAGTGCCACGTTGTGAGTTGGATAGTTGTGGAAAGAGTCAAATGGCTCTCCT
CAAGCGTATTCAACAAGGGGCTGAAGGATGCCCAGAAGGTACCCCATTGTATGGGATCTGATCTGGGGCC
TCGGTGCACATGCTTTACATGTGTTTAGTCGAGGTTAAAAAACGTCTAGGCCCCCCGAACCACGGGGACG
TGGTTTTCCTTTGAAAAACACGATGATAATACCATGAAAACATTTAACATTTCTCAACAGGATCTAGAAT
TAGTAGAAGTAGCGACAGAGAAGATTACAATGCTTTATGAGGATAATAAACATCATGTGGGAGCGGCAAT
TCGTACGAAAACAGGAGAAATCATTTCGGCAGTACATATTGAAGCGTATATAGGACGAGTAACTGTTTGT
GCAGAAGCCATTGCGATTGGTAGTGCAGTTTCGAATGGACAAAAGGATTTTGACACGATTGTAGCTGTTA
GACACCCTTATTCTGACGAAGTAGATAGAAGTATTCGAGTGGTAAGTCCTTGTGGTATGTGTAGGGAGTT
GATTTCAGACTATGCACCAGATTGTTTTGTGTTAATAGAAATGAATGGCAAGTTAGTCAAAACTACGATT
GAAGAACTCATTCCACTCAAATATACCCGAAATTAAAAGTTTTACCATACCAAGCTCATCGATAAAATAA
AAGATTTTATTTAGTCTCCAGAAAAAGGGGGGAATGAAAGACCCCACCTGTAGGTTTGGCAAGCTAGCTT
AAGTAACGCCATTTTGCAAGGCATGGAAAAATACATAACTGAGAATAGAGAAGTTCAGATCAAGGTCAGG
AACAGATGGAACAGCTGAATATGGGCCAAACAGGATATCTGTGGTAAGCAGTTCCTGCCCCGGCTCAGGG
CCAAGAACAGATGGAACAGCTGAATATGGGCCAAACAGGATATCTGTGGTAAGCAGTTCCTGCCCCGGCT
CAGGGCCAAGAACAGATGGTCCCCAGATGCGGTCCAGCCCTCAGCAGTTTCTAGAGAACCATCAGATGTT
TCCAGGGTGCCCCAAGGACCTGAAATGACCCTGTGCCTTATTTGAACTAACCAATCAGTTCGCTTCTCGC
TTCTGTTCGCGCGCTTCTGCTCCCCGAGCTCAATAAAAGAGCCCACAACCCCTCACTCGGGGCGCCAGTC
CTCCGATTGACTGAGTCGCCCGGGTACCCGTGTATCCAATAAACCCTCTTGCAGTTGCATCCGACTTGTG
GTCTCGCTGTTCCTTGGGAGGGTCTCCTCTGAGTGATTGACTACCCGTCAGCGGGGGTCTTTCACATGCA
GCATGTATCAAAATTAATTTGGTTTTTTTTCTTAAGTATTTACATTAAATGGCCATAGTTG
